Addgene plasmid #130733: pMSCVbsd-PPARD-E240A
Purpose: Vector encoding PPARD cDNA for retroviral transduction
Depositing lab: Till Adhikary. Depositing organization: Philipps-Universitaet Marburg. Publication: PPARbeta/delta recruits NCOR and regulates transcription reinitiation of ANGPTL4. Legrand N, Bretscher CL, Zielke S, Wilke B, Daude M, Fritz B, Diederich WE, Adhikary T. Nucleic Acids Res. 2019 Oct 10;47(18):9573-9591. doi: 10.1093/nar/gkz685. PubMed 31428774.
Backbone
  Vector backbone: pMSCVbsd
  Vector type: Retroviral
  Selectable markers: Blasticidin
Growth in bacteria
  Bacterial resistance: Ampicillin, 100 μg/mL
  Growth temperature: 37°C
  Growth strain: NEB Stable
  Copy number: High Copy
Gene/Insert
  Gene/Insert name: PPARD E240A
  Species: H. sapiens (human)
  Mutation: E240A
  Entrez Gene: PPARD (a.k.a. FAAR, NR1C2, NUC1, NUCI, NUCII, PPARB)
  Cloning method: Restriction Enzyme; 5′ cloning site BglII (destroyed during cloning); 3′ cloning site XhoI (not destroyed)
  Sequencing primers: 5′ pMSCVseqfw (CCCTTGAACCTCCTCGTTCGACC); 3′ pMSCVseqrv (GAGACGTGCTACTTCCATTTGTC)
Terms and licenses: Academic/Nonprofit Terms; Industry Terms: Not Available to Industry
Depositor comments: Generated by PCR mutagenesis. Please visit https://www.biorxiv.org/content/10.1101/525576v2 for BioRxiv preprint.
How to cite: pMSCVbsd-PPARD-E240A was a gift from Till Adhikary (Addgene plasmid # 130733 ; http://n2t.net/addgene:130733 ; RRID:Addgene_130733)
