[The description below was written by a language model from this plasmid's Addgene catalogue record and pLannotate feature annotations shown in this document.]
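Description:
pMSCVbsd-PPARD-E240A is a gammaretroviral expression vector built on the pMSCVbsd backbone, a blasticidin-selectable murine stem cell virus (MSCV) plasmid, and is intended for stable delivery of a mutant human PPARD cDNA into mammalian cells by retroviral transduction. In bacteria it is maintained through a high-copy ColE1/pUC-type origin and selected with ampicillin via the β-lactamase gene. The remaining bacterial annotations (lac promoter and operator, and short lacI, lacZα, rop, bom and TcR fragments) are non-functional remnants of earlier cloning vectors.

The viral cassette begins with the murine embryonic stem cell virus 5' LTR, which acts as the promoter for the genomic transcript and therefore for the insert. It is followed by the Ψ packaging signal and a truncated gag segment lacking its start codon, which extends the packaging region to improve encapsidation without producing Gag protein. The PPARD open reading frame, encoding the ligand-activated nuclear receptor PPARβ/δ, lies immediately downstream. It carries the E240A substitution introduced by PCR mutagenesis and was cloned between a destroyed BglII site and a retained XhoI site. No epitope tag is annotated. An internal mouse PGK promoter then drives blasticidin S deaminase, allowing selection of transduced cells. The 3' LTR is annotated only as fragments matching a ΔU3 Moloney LTR, so the table does not establish whether it is self-inactivating.

Because the plasmid lacks functional gag, pol and env genes, these must be supplied in trans by a packaging system. The associated work concerns PPARβ/δ recruitment of NCOR and regulation of ANGPTL4 transcription, but the record does not state the specific functional consequence of E240A.
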