Features (pLannotate 1.2.2; 20 found; start..end, strand, type, name):
      1..517     +  LTR            5' LTR: 5' long terminal repeat from murine embryonic stem cell virus
    581..922     +  misc_feature   MESV Ψ: packaging signal of murine embryonic stem cell virus
    989..1405    +  CDS            gag (truncated): truncated Moloney murine leukemia virus (MMLV) gag gene lacking the start codon
   1418..2740    +  CDS            PPARD: PPARD_HUMAN - Also known as NR1C2, PPARB. Experimental evidence at protein level: Swiss-Prot protein existence level 1. Ligand-activated transcription factor. Receptor that binds peroxisome proliferators such as hypolipidemic drugs and fatty acids. Has a preference for poly-unsaturated fatty acids, such as gamma- linoleic acid and eicosapentanoic acid. Once activated by a ligand, the receptor binds to promoter elements of target genes. Regulates the peroxisomal beta-oxidation pathway of fatty acids. Functions as transcription activator for the acyl-CoA oxidase gene. Decreases expression of NPC
   2766..3265    +  promoter       PGK promoter: mouse phosphoglycerate kinase 1 promoter
   3286..3684    +  CDS            BSD: blasticidin S deaminase; Aspergillus terreus BSD; confers resistance to blasticidin
   3729..3763    +  LTR            3' LTR (ΔU3) (fragment): self-inactivating 3' long terminal repeat (LTR) from Moloney murine leukemia virus
   3760..4054    +  LTR            3' LTR (ΔU3) (fragment): self-inactivating 3' long terminal repeat (LTR) from Moloney murine leukemia virus
   4216..4232    -  protein_bind   lac operator: The lac repressor binds to the lac operator to inhibit transcription in E. coli. This inhibition can be relieved by adding lactose or isopropyl-β-D-thiogalactopyranoside (IPTG). lac repressor encoded by lacI
   4240..4270    -  promoter       lac promoter: promoter for the E. coli lac operon
   4285..4306    -  protein_bind   CAP binding site: CAP binding activates transcription in the presence of cAMP. E. coli catabolite activator protein
   4319..4411    -  CDS            lacI (fragment): lac repressor; lacI; The lac repressor binds to the lac operator to inhibit transcription in E. coli. This inhibition can be relieved by adding lactose or isopropyl-β-D-thiogalactopyranoside (IPTG).
   4594..5182    -  rep_origin     ori: high-copy-number ColE1/pMB1/pBR322/pUC origin of replication
   5353..6213    -  CDS            AmpR: β-lactamase; bla; confers resistance to ampicillin, carbenicillin, and related antibiotics
   6214..6318    -  promoter       AmpR promoter: bla
   6413..6448    +  CDS            rop (fragment): Rop protein, which maintains plasmids at low copy number; rop
   6550..6649    +  misc_feature   bom (fragment): basis of mobility region from pBR322
   6655..6804    -  CDS            lacZα (fragment): LacZα fragment of β-galactosidase; lacZ fragment
   6804..7005    -  CDS            TcR (fragment): tetracycline efflux protein; tet; confers resistance to tetracycline
   7006..7104    +  CDS            env (fragment): murine leukemia virus gPr80 envelope polyprotein precursor; env; proteolytically cleaved into gp70SU and p15TM subunits
>Addgene plasmid #130733 | pMSCVbsd-PPARD-E240A | addgene full sequence | sequence record 255718 | Addgene NGS Result
AATGAAAGACCCCACCTGTAGGTTTGGCAAGCTAGCTTAAGTAACGCCATTTTGCAAGGCATGGAAAATA
CATAACTGAGAATAGAGAAGTTCAGATCAAGGTTAGGAACAGAGAGACAGCAGAATATGGGCCAAACAGG
ATATCTGTGGTAAGCAGTTCCTGCCCCGGCTCAGGGCCAAGAACAGATGGTCCCCAGATGCGGTCCCGCC
CTCAGCAGTTTCTAGAGAACCATCAGATGTTTCCAGGGTGCCCCAAGGACCTGAAATGACCCTGTGCCTT
ATTTGAACTAACCAATCAGTTCGCTTCTCGCTTCTGTTCGCGCGCTTCTGCTCCCCGAGCTCAATAAAAG
AGCCCACAACCCCTCACTCGGCGCGCCAGTCCTCCGATAGACTGCGTCGCCCGGGTACCCGTATTCCCAA
TAAAGCCTCTTGCTGTTTGCATCCGAATCGTGGACTCGCTGATCCTTGGGAGGGTCTCCTCAGATTGATT
GACTGCCCACCTCGGGGGTCTTTCATTTGGAGGTTCCACCGAGATTTGGAGACCCCTGCCCAGGGACCAC
CGACCCCCCCGCCGGGAGGTAAGCTGGCCAGCGGTCGTTTCGTGTCTGTCTCTGTCTTTGTGCGTGTTTG
TGCCGGCATCTAATGTTTGCGCCTGCGTCTGTACTAGTTAGCTAACTAGCTCTGTATCTGGCGGACCCGT
GGTGGAACTGACGAGTTCTGAACACCCGGCCGCAACCCTGGGAGACGTCCCAGGGACTTTGGGGGCCGTT
TTTGTGGCCCGACCTGAGGAAGGGAGTCGATGTGGAATCCGACCCCGTCAGGATATGTGGTTCTGGTAGG
AGACGAGAACCTAAAACAGTTCCCGCCTCCGTCTGAATTTTTGCTTTCGGTTTGGAACCGAAGCCGCGCG
TCTTGTCTGCTGCAGCGCTGCAGCATCGTTCTGTGTTGTCTCTGTCTGACTGTGTTTCTGTATTTGTCTG
AAAATTAGGGCCAGACTGTTACCACTCCCTTAAGTTTGACCTTAGGTCACTGGAAAGATGTCGAGCGGAT
CGCTCACAACCAGTCGGTAGATGTCAAGAAGAGACGTTGGGTTACCTTCTGCTCTGCAGAATGGCCAACC
TTTAACGTCGGATGGCCGCGAGACGGCACCTTTAACCGAGACCTCATCACCCAGGTTAAGATCAAGGTCT
TTTCACCTGGCCCGCATGGACACCCAGACCAGGTCCCCTACATCGTGACCTGGGAAGCCTTGGCTTTTGA
CCCCCCTCCCTGGGTCAAGCCCTTTGTACACCCTAAGCCTCCGCCTCCTCTTCCTCCATCCGCCCCGTCT
CTCCCCCTTGAACCTCCTCGTTCGACCCCGCCTCGATCCTCCCTTTATCCAGCCCTCACTCCTTCTCTAG
GCGCCGGAATTAGATCCATGGAGCAGCCACAGGAGGAAGCCCCTGAGGTCCGGGAAGAGGAGGAGAAAGA
GGAAGTGGCAGAGGCAGAAGGAGCCCCAGAGCTCAATGGGGGACCACAGCATGCACTTCCTTCCAGCAGC
TACACAGACCTCTCCCGGAGCTCCTCGCCACCCTCACTGCTGGACCAACTGCAGATGGGCTGTGACGGGG
CCTCATGCGGCAGCCTCAACATGGAGTGCCGGGTGTGCGGGGACAAGGCATCGGGCTTCCACTACGGTGT
TCATGCATGTGAGGGGTGCAAGGGCTTCTTCCGTCGTACGATCCGCATGAAGCTGGAGTACGAGAAGTGT
GAGCGCAGCTGCAAGATTCAGAAGAAGAACCGCAACAAGTGCCAGTACTGCCGCTTCCAGAAGTGCCTGG
CACTGGGCATGTCACACAACGCTATCCGTTTTGGTCGGATGCCGGAGGCTGAGAAGAGGAAGCTGGTGGC
AGGGCTGACTGCAAACGAGGGGAGCCAGTACAACCCACAGGTGGCCGACCTGAAGGCCTTCTCCAAGCAC
ATCTACAATGCCTACCTGAAAAACTTCAACATGACCAAAAAGAAGGCCCGCAGCATCCTCACCGGCAAAG
CCAGCCACACGGCGCCCTTTGTGATCCACGACATCGAGACATTGTGGCAGGCAGAGAAGGGGCTGGTGTG
GAAGCAGTTGGTGAATGGCCTGCCTCCCTACAAGGCCATCAGCGTGCACGTCTTCTACCGCTGCCAGTGC
ACCACAGTGGAGACCGTGCGGGAGCTCACTGAGTTCGCCAAGAGCATCCCCAGCTTCAGCAGCCTCTTCC
TCAACGACCAGGTTACCCTTCTCAAGTATGGCGTGCACGAGGCCATCTTCGCCATGCTGGCCTCTATCGT
CAACAAGGACGGGCTGCTGGTAGCCAACGGCAGTGGCTTTGTCACCCGTGAGTTCCTGCGCAGCCTCCGC
AAACCCTTCAGTGATATCATTGAGCCTAAGTTTGAATTTGCTGTCAAGTTCAACGCCCTGGAACTTGATG
ACAGTGACCTGGCCCTATTCATTGCGGCCATCATTCTGTGTGGAGACCGGCCAGGCCTCATGAACGTTCC
ACGGGTGGAGGCTATCCAGGACACCATCCTGCGTGCCCTCGAATTCCACCTGCAGGCCAACCACCCTGAT
GCCCAGTACCTCTTCCCCAAGCTGCTGCAGAAGATGGCTGACCTGCGGCAACTGGTCACCGAGCACGCCC
AGATGATGCAGCGGATCAAGAAGACCGAAACCGAGACCTCGCTGCACCCTCTGCTCCAGGAGATCTACAA
GGACATGTACTAACTCGAGGTTAACGAATTCTACCGGGTAGGGGAGGCGCTTTTCCCAAGGCAGTCTGGA
GCATGCGCTTTAGCAGCCCCGCTGGGCACTTGGCGCTACACAAGTGGCCTCTGGCCTCGCACACATTCCA
CATCCACCGGTAGGCGCCAACCGGCTCCGTTCTTTGGTGGCCCCTTCGCGCCACCTTCTACTCCTCCCCT
AGTCAGGAAGTTCCCCCCCGCCCCGCAGCTCGCGTCGTGCAGGACGTGACAAATGGAAGTAGCACGTCTC
ACTAGTCTCGTGCAGATGGACAGCACCGCTGAGCAATGGAAGCGGGTAGGCCTTTGGGGCAGCGGCCAAT
AGCAGCTTTGCTCCTTCGCTTTCTGGGCTCAGAGGCTGGGAAGGGGTGGGTCCGGGGGCGGGCTCAGGGG
CGGGCTCAGGGGCGGGGCGGGCGCCCGAAGGTCCTCCGGAGGCCCGGCATTCTGCACGCTTCAAAAGCGC
ACGTCTGCCGCGCTGTTCTCCTCTTCCTCATCTCCGGGCCTTTCGACCTGCAGCCCAAGCTTACCATGGC
CAAGCCTTTGTCTCAAGAAGAATCCACCCTCATTGAAAGAGCAACGGCTACAATCAACAGCATCCCCATC
TCTGAAGACTACAGCGTCGCCAGCGCAGCTCTCTCTAGCGACGGCCGCATCTTCACTGGTGTCAATGTAT
ATCATTTTACTGGGGGACCTTGTGCAGAACTCGTGGTGCTGGGCACTGCTGCTGCTGCGGCAGCTGGCAA
CCTGACTTGTATCGTCGCGATCGGAAATGAGAACAGGGGCATCTTGAGCCCCTGCGGACGGTGCCGACAG
GTGCTTCTCGATCTGCATCCTGGGATCAAAGCCATAGTGAAGGACAGTGATGGACAGCCGACGGCAGTTG
GGATTCGTGAATTGCTGCCCTCTGGTTATGTGTGGGAGGGCTAATCGATAAAATAAAAGATTTTATTTAG
TCTCCAGAAAAAGGGGGGAATGAAAGACCCCACCTGTAGGTTTGGCAAGCTAGAGAACCATCAGATGTTT
CCAGGGTGCCCCAAGGACCTGAAATGACCCTGTGCCTTATTTGAACTAACCAATCAGTTCGCTTCTCGCT
TCTGTTCGCGCGCTTCTGCTCCCCGAGCTCAATAAAAGAGCCCACAACCCCTCACTCGGCGCGCCAGTCC
TCCGATAGACTGCGTCGCCCGGGTACCCGTGTATCCAATAAACCCTCTTGCAGTTGCATCCGACTTGTGG
TCTCGCTGTTCCTTGGGAGGGTCTCCTCTGAGTGATTGACTACCCGTCAGCGGGGGTCTTTCATGGGTAA
CAGTTTCTTGAAGTTGGAGAACAACATTCTGAGGGTAGGAGTCGAATATTAAGTAATCCTGACTCAATTA
GCCACTGTTTTGAATCCACATACTCCAATACTCCTGAAATAGTTCATTATGGACAGCGCAGAAAGAGCTG
GGGAGAATTGTGAAATTGTTATCCGCTCACAATTCCACACAACATACGAGCCGGAAGCATAAAGTGTAAA
GCCTGGGGTGCCTAATGAGTGAGCTAACTCACATTAATTGCGTTGCGCTCACTGCCCGCTTTCCAGTCGG
GAAACCTGTCGTGCCAGCTGCATTAATGAATCGGCCAACGCGCGGGGAGAGGCGGTTTGCGTATTGGGCG
CTCTTCCGCTTCCTCGCTCACTGACTCGCTGCGCTCGGTCGTTCGGCTGCGGCGAGCGGTATCAGCTCAC
TCAAAGGCGGTAATACGGTTATCCACAGAATCAGGGGATAACGCAGGAAAGAACATGTGAGCAAAAGGCC
AGCAAAAGGCCAGGAACCGTAAAAAGGCCGCGTTGCTGGCGTTTTTCCATAGGCTCCGCCCCCCTGACGA
GCATCACAAAAATCGACGCTCAAGTCAGAGGTGGCGAAACCCGACAGGACTATAAAGATACCAGGCGTTT
CCCCCTGGAAGCTCCCTCGTGCGCTCTCCTGTTCCGACCCTGCCGCTTACCGGATACCTGTCCGCCTTTC
TCCCTTCGGGAAGCGTGGCGCTTTCTCATAGCTCACGCTGTAGGTATCTCAGTTCGGTGTAGGTCGTTCG
CTCCAAGCTGGGCTGTGTGCACGAACCCCCCGTTCAGCCCGACCGCTGCGCCTTATCCGGTAACTATCGT
CTTGAGTCCAACCCGGTAAGACACGACTTATCGCCACTGGCAGCAGCCACTGGTAACAGGATTAGCAGAG
CGAGGTATGTAGGCGGTGCTACAGAGTTCTTGAAGTGGTGGCCTAACTACGGCTACACTAGAAGAACAGT
ATTTGGTATCTGCGCTCTGCTGAAGCCAGTTACCTTCGGAAAAAGAGTTGGTAGCTCTTGATCCGGCAAA
CAAACCACCGCTGGTAGCGGTGGTTTTTTTGTTTGCAAGCAGCAGATTACGCGCAGAAAAAAAGGATCTC
AAGAAGATCCTTTGATCTTTTCTACGGGGTCTGACGCTCAGTGGAACGAAAACTCACGTTAAGGGATTTT
GGTCATGAGATTATCAAAAAGGATCTTCACCTAGATCCTTTTAAATTAAAAATGAAGTTTTAAATCAATC
TAAAGTATATATGAGTAAACTTGGTCTGACAGTTACCAATGCTTAATCAGTGAGGCACCTATCTCAGCGA
TCTGTCTATTTCGTTCATCCATAGTTGCCTGACTCCCCGTCGTGTAGATAACTACGATACGGGAGGGCTT
ACCATCTGGCCCCAGTGCTGCAATGATACCGCGAGACCCACGCTCACCGGCTCCAGATTTATCAGCAATA
AACCAGCCAGCCGGAAGGGCCGAGCGCAGAAGTGGTCCTGCAACTTTATCCGCCTCCATCCAGTCTATTA
ATTGTTGCCGGGAAGCTAGAGTAAGTAGTTCGCCAGTTAATAGTTTGCGCAACGTTGTTGCCATTGCTAC
AGGCATCGTGGTGTCACGCTCGTCGTTTGGTATGGCTTCATTCAGCTCCGGTTCCCAACGATCAAGGCGA
GTTACATGATCCCCCATGTTGTGCAAAAAAGCGGTTAGCTCCTTCGGTCCTCCGATCGTTGTCAGAAGTA
AGTTGGCCGCAGTGTTATCACTCATGGTTATGGCAGCACTGCATAATTCTCTTACTGTCATGCCATCCGT
AAGATGCTTTTCTGTGACTGGTGAGTACTCAACCAAGTCATTCTGAGAATAGTGTATGCGGCGACCGAGT
TGCTCTTGCCCGGCGTCAATACGGGATAATACCGCGCCACATAGCAGAACTTTAAAAGTGCTCATCATTG
GAAAACGTTCTTCGGGGCGAAAACTCTCAAGGATCTTACCGCTGTTGAGATCCAGTTCGATGTAACCCAC
TCGTGCACCCAACTGATCTTCAGCATCTTTTACTTTCACCAGCGTTTCTGGGTGAGCAAAAACAGGAAGG
CAAAATGCCGCAAAAAAGGGAATAAGGGCGACACGGAAATGTTGAATACTCATACTCTTCCTTTTTCAAT
ATTATTGAAGCATTTATCAGGGTTATTGTCTCATGAGCGGATACATATTTGAATGTATTTAGAAAAATAA
ACAAATAGGGGTTCCGCGCACATTTCCCCGAAAAGTGCCACCTGACGTCTAAGAAACCATTATTATCATG
ACATTAACCTATAAAAATAGGCGTATCACGAGGCCCTTTCGTCTCGCGCGTTTCGGTGATGACGGTGAAA
ACCTCTGACACATGCAGCTCCCGGAGACGGTCACAGCTTGTCTGTAAGCGGATGCCGGGAGCAGACAAGC
CCGTCAGGGCGCGTCAGCGGGTGTTGGCGGGTGTCGGGGCTGGCTTAACTATGCGGCATCAGAGCAGATT
GTACTGAGAGTGCACCATATGCGGTGTGAAATACCGCACAGATGCGTAAGGAGAAAATACCGCATCAGGC
GCCATTCGCCATTCAGGCTGCGCAACTGTTGGGAAGGGCGATCGGTGCGGGCCTCTTCGCTATTACGCCA
GCTGGCGAAAGGGGGATGTGCTGCAAGGCGATTAAGTTGGGTAACGCCAGGGTTTTCCCAGTCACGACGT
TGTAAAACGACGGCGCAAGGAATGGTGCATGCAAGGAGATGGCGCCCAACAGTCCCCCGGCCACGGGGCC
TGCCACCATACCCACGCCGAAACAAGCGCTCATGAGCCCGAAGTGGCGAGCCCGATCTTCCCCATCGGTG
ATGTCGGCGATATAGGCGCCAGCAACCGCACCTGTGGCGCCGGTGATGCCGGCCACGATGCGTCCGGCGT
AGAGGCGATTAGTCCAATTTGTTAAAGACAGGATATCAGTGGTCCAGGCTCTAGTTTTGACTCAACAATA
TCACCAGCTGAAGCCTATAGAGTACGAGCCATAGATAAAATAAAAGATTTTATTTAGTCTCCAGAAAAAG
GGGGG
