>Addgene plasmid #130733 | pMSCVbsd-PPARD-E240A | depositor partial sequence | sequence record 250244 | PPARD E240A
ATGGAGCAGCCACAGGAGGAAGCCCCTGAGGTCCGGGAAGAGGAGGAGAAAGAGGAAGTGGCAGAGGCAG
AAGGAGCCCCAGAGCTCAATGGGGGACCACAGCATGCACTTCCTTCCAGCAGCTACACAGACCTCTCCCG
GAGCTCCTCGCCACCCTCACTGCTGGACCAACTGCAGATGGGCTGTGACGGGGCCTCATGCGGCAGCCTC
AACATGGAGTGCCGGGTGTGCGGGGACAAGGCATCGGGCTTCCACTACGGTGTTCATGCATGTGAGGGGT
GCAAGGGCTTCTTCCGTCGTACGATCCGCATGAAGCTGGAGTACGAGAAGTGTGAGCGCAGCTGCAAGAT
TCAGAAGAAGAACCGCAACAAGTGCCAGTACTGCCGCTTCCAGAAGTGCCTGGCACTGGGCATGTCACAC
AACGCTATCCGTTTTGGTCGGATGCCGGAGGCTGAGAAGAGGAAGCTGGTGGCAGGGCTGACTGCAAACG
AGGGGAGCCAGTACAACCCACAGGTGGCCGACCTGAAGGCCTTCTCCAAGCACATCTACAATGCCTACCT
GAAAAACTTCAACATGACCAAAAAGAAGGCCCGCAGCATCCTCACCGGCAAAGCCAGCCACACGGCGCCC
TTTGTGATCCACGACATCGAGACATTGTGGCAGGCAGAGAAGGGGCTGGTGTGGAAGCAGTTGGTGAATG
GCCTGCCTCCCTACAAGGCCATCAGCGTGCACGTCTTCTACCGCTGCCAGTGCACCACAGTGGAGACCGT
GCGGGAGCTCACTGAGTTCGCCAAGAGCATCCCCAGCTTCAGCAGCCTCTTCCTCAACGACCAGGTTACC
CTTCTCAAGTATGGCGTGCACGAGGCCATCTTCGCCATGCTGGCCTCTATCGTCAACAAGGACGGGCTGC
TGGTAGCCAACGGCAGTGGCTTTGTCACCCGTGAGTTCCTGCGCAGCCTCCGCAAACCCTTCAGTGATAT
CATTGAGCCTAAGTTTGAATTTGCTGTCAAGTTCAACGCCCTGGAACTTGATGACAGTGACCTGGCCCTA
TTCATTGCGGCCATCATTCTGTGTGGAGACCGGCCAGGCCTCATGAACGTTCCACGGGTGGAGGCTATCC
AGGACACCATCCTGCGTGCCCTCGAATTCCACCTGCAGGCCAACCACCCTGATGCCCAGTACCTCTTCCC
CAAGCTGCTGCAGAAGATGGCTGACCTGCGGCAACTGGTCACCGAGCACGCCCAGATGATGCAGCGGATC
AAGAAGACCGAAACCGAGACCTCGCTGCACCCTCTGCTCCAGGAGATCTACAAGGACATGTACTAA
